Addgene plasmid #49957: JA1238
Purpose: Expresses a TALE-TET1CD (catalytic domain of TET1) fusion protein engineered to bind a site in the human beta-globin (HBB) gene and demethylate CpGs adjacent to the binding site
Depositing lab: Keith Joung. Depositing organization: Massachusetts General Hospital. Publication: Targeted DNA demethylation and activation of endogenous genes using programmable TALE-TET1 fusion proteins. Maeder ML, Angstman JF, Richardson ME, Linder SJ, Cascio VM, Tsai SQ, Ho QH, Sander JD, Reyon D, Bernstein BE, Costello JF, Wilkinson MF, Joung JK. Nat Biotechnol. 2013 Oct 9. doi: 10.1038/nbt.2726. PubMed 24108092.
Backbone
  Vector backbone: pJFA345D4
  Backbone manufacturer: Joung lab (Addgene plasmid #49238)
  Vector type: TALEN
Growth in bacteria
  Bacterial resistance: Ampicillin, 100 μg/mL
  Growth temperature: 37°C
  Growth strain: XL1 Blue
  Copy number: Unknown
Gene/Insert
  Gene/Insert name: Tet1CD HB-4 (alt names: HB-4; human beta-globin (HBB) site #4)
  Species: H. sapiens (human)
  Entrez Gene: HBB (a.k.a. CD113t-C, ECYT6, beta-globin)
  Promoter: EF1a
  Cloning method: Restriction Enzyme; 5′ cloning site BsmBI (unknown if destroyed); 3′ cloning site BsmBI (unknown if destroyed)
  Sequencing primers: 5′ EF1a-F 5'-TCAAGCCTCAGACAGTGGTTC-3'; 3′ OJA199 5'-CACCATCACAGCAGTTGG-3'
Terms and licenses: Academic/Nonprofit Terms; Industry Terms: Not Available to Industry
Depositor comments: TALE target site is: TCTTCAATATGCTTACCAAG. See Supplementary Figure 13 of associated publication for amino acid sequences of backbone and TALE repeat array.
How to cite: JA1238 was a gift from Keith Joung (Addgene plasmid # 49957 ; http://n2t.net/addgene:49957 ; RRID:Addgene_49957)
