[The description below was written by a language model from this plasmid's Addgene catalogue record.]
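Description:
JA1238 is a mammalian expression plasmid encoding a programmable TALE-TET1 fusion protein, built on the pJFA345D4 backbone and catalogued under the TALEN vector type, although the effector here is an epigenetic modifier, not a nuclease. It is propagated in E. coli under ampicillin selection. The copy number is listed as unknown, and no feature table accompanies the record, so the origin of replication, polyadenylation signal, and any epitope tags or nuclear localisation signals are not stated.

The insert, called Tet1CD HB-4, consists of a customised TALE repeat array joined to the catalytic domain of TET1 and is expressed from the EF1a promoter, a strong constitutive promoter active in many mammalian cell types. The repeat array was introduced by restriction cloning at BsmBI sites, a type IIS enzyme commonly used to drop assembled TALE repeats into a receiving backbone that already carries the flanking TALE and effector sequences. The array is designed to recognise a specific site, designated site #4, in the human beta-globin (HBB) gene. Once tethered there, the TET1 catalytic domain, which oxidises 5-methylcytosine as the first step toward demethylation, acts on CpGs near the binding site.

The construct is intended for targeted DNA demethylation at the endogenous HBB locus in human cells. This allows the effect of removing methylation at defined CpGs on gene activation to be tested without global changes to the methylome. It belongs to a set of TALE-TET1 fusions developed to demonstrate locus-specific demethylation and activation of endogenous genes.
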