>Addgene plasmid #49957 | JA1238 | depositor partial sequence | sequence record 74497 | TALE sequence
ATGGTGGACTTGAGGACACTCGGTTATTCGCAACAGCAACAGGAGAAAATCAAGCCTAAGGTCAGGAGCA
CCGTCGCGCAACACCACGAGGCGCTTGTGGGGCATGGCTTCACTCATGCGCATATTGTCGCGCTTTCACA
GCACCCTGCGGCGCTTGGGACGGTGGCTGTCAAATACCAAGATATGATTGCGGCCCTGCCCGAAGCCACG
CACGAGGCAATTGTAGGGGTCGGTAAACAGTGGTCGGGAGCGCGAGCACTTGAGGCGCTGCTGACTGTGG
CGGGTGAGCTTAGGGGGCCTCCGCTCCAGCTCGACACCGGGCAGCTGCTGAAGATCGCGAAGAGAGGGGG
AGTAACAGCGGTAGAGGCAGTGCACGCCTGGCGCAATGCGCTCACCGGGGCCCCCTTGAACCTGACCCCA
GACCAGGTAGTCGCAATCGCGTCACATGACGGGGGAAAGCAAGCCCTGGAAACCGTGCAAAGGTTGTTGC
CGGTCCTTTGTCAAGACCACGGCCTTACACCGGAGCAAGTCGTGGCCATTGCAAGCAATGGGGGTGGCAA
ACAGGCTCTTGAGACGGTTCAGAGACTTCTCCCAGTTCTCTGTCAAGCCCACGGGCTGACTCCCGATCAA
GTTGTAGCGATTGCGTCCAACGGTGGAGGGAAACAAGCATTGGAGACTGTCCAACGGCTCCTTCCCGTGT
TGTGTCAAGCCCACGGTTTGACGCCTGCACAAGTGGTCGCCATCGCCAGCCATGATGGCGGTAAGCAGGC
GCTGGAAACAGTACAGCGCCTGCTGCCTGTACTGTGCCAGGATCATGGACTGACCCCAGACCAGGTAGTC
GCAATCGCGTCGAACATTGGGGGAAAGCAAGCCCTGGAAACCGTGCAAAGGTTGTTGCCGGTCCTTTGTC
AAGACCACGGCCTTACACCGGAGCAAGTCGTGGCCATTGCAAGCAACATCGGTGGCAAACAGGCTCTTGA
GACGGTTCAGAGACTTCTCCCAGTTCTCTGTCAAGCCCACGGGCTGACTCCCGATCAAGTTGTAGCGATT
GCGTCCAACGGTGGAGGGAAACAAGCATTGGAGACTGTCCAACGGCTCCTTCCCGTGTTGTGTCAAGCCC
ACGGTTTGACGCCTGCACAAGTGGTCGCCATCGCCTCCAATATTGGCGGTAAGCAGGCGCTGGAAACAGT
ACAGCGCCTGCTGCCTGTACTGTGCCAGGATCATGGACTGACCCCAGACCAGGTAGTCGCAATCGCGTCA
AACGGAGGGGGAAAGCAAGCCCTGGAAACCGTGCAAAGGTTGTTGCCGGTCCTTTGTCAAGACCACGGCC
TTACACCGGAGCAAGTCGTGGCCATTGCAAATAATAACGGTGGCAAACAGGCTCTTGAGACGGTTCAGAG
ACTTCTCCCAGTTCTCTGTCAAGCCCACGGGCTGACTCCCGATCAAGTTGTAGCGATTGCGTCGCATGAC
GGAGGGAAACAAGCATTGGAGACTGTCCAACGGCTCCTTCCCGTGTTGTGTCAAGCCCACGGTTTGACGC
CTGCACAAGTGGTCGCCATCGCCTCGAATGGCGGCGGTAAGCAGGCGCTGGAAACAGTACAGCGCCTGCT
GCCTGTACTGTGCCAGGATCATGGACTGACCCCAGACCAGGTAGTCGCAATCGCGTCAAACGGAGGGGGA
AAGCAAGCCCTGGAAACCGTGCAAAGGTTGTTGCCGGTCCTTTGTCAAGACCACGGCCTTACACCGGAGC
AAGTCGTGGCCATTGCAAGCAACATCGGTGGCAAACAGGCTCTTGAGACGGTTCAGAGACTTCTCCCAGT
TCTCTGTCAAGCCCACGGGCTGACTCCCGATCAAGTTGTAGCGATTGCGTCGCATGACGGAGGGAAACAA
GCATTGGAGACTGTCCAACGGCTCCTTCCCGTGTTGTGTCAAGCCCACGGTTTGACGCCTGCACAAGTGG
TCGCCATCGCCAGCCATGATGGCGGTAAGCAGGCGCTGGAAACAGTACAGCGCCTGCTGCCTGTACTGTG
CCAGGATCATGGACTGACCCCAGACCAGGTAGTCGCAATCGCGTCGAACATTGGGGGAAAGCAAGCCCTG
GAAACCGTGCAAAGGTTGTTGCCGGTCCTTTGTCAAGACCACGGCCTTACACCGGAGCAAGTCGTGGCCA
TTGCAAGCAACATCGGTGGCAAACAGGCTCTTGAGACGGTTCAGAGACTTCTCCCAGTTCTCTGTCAAGC
CCACGGGCTGACACCCGAACAGGTGGTCGCCATTGCTAATAATAACGGAGGACGGCCAGCCTTGGAG
