>Addgene plasmid #49957 | JA1238 | addgene partial sequence | sequence record 75993 | EF1a-F 5'-TCAAGCCTCAGACAGTGGTTC-3'
AGCGGCCGCCACCATGGCCCCCAAGAAGAAGAGGAAGGTGGGCATTCACCGCGGGGTACCTATGGTGGAC
TTGAGGACACTCGGTTATTCGCAACAGCAACAGGAGAAAATCAAGCCTAAGGTCAGGAGCACCGTCGCGC
AACACCACGAGGCGCTTGTGGGGCATGGCTTCACTCATGCGCATATTGTCGCGCTTTCACAGCACCCTGC
GGCGCTTGGGACGGTGGCTGTCAAATACCAAGATATGATTGCGGCCCTGCCCGAAGCCACGCACGAGGCA
ATTGTAGGGGTCGGTAAACAGTGGTCGGGAGCGCGAGCACTTGAGGCGCTGCTGACTGTGGCGGGTGAGC
TTAGGGGGCCTCCGCTCCAGCTCGACACCGGGCAGCTGCTGAAGATCGCGAAGAGAGGGGGAGTAACAGC
GGTAGAGGCAGTGCACGCCTGGCGCAATGCGCTCACCGGGGCCCCCTTGAACCTGACCCCAGACCAGGTA
GTCGCAATCGCGTCACATGACGGGGGAAAGCAAGCCCTGGAAACCGTGCAAAGGTTGTTGCCGGTCCTTT
GTCAAGACCACGGCCTTACACCGGAGCAAGTCGTGGCCATTGCAAGCAATGGGGGTGGCAAACAGGCTCT
TGAGACGGTTCAGAGACTTCTCCCAGTTCTCTGTCAAGCCCACGGGCTGACTCCCGATCAAGTTGTAGCG
ATTGCGTCCAACGGTGGAGGGAAACAAGCATTGGAGACTGTCCAACGGCTCCTTCCCGTGTTGTGTCAAG
CCCACGGTTTGACGCCTGCACAAGTGGTCGCCATCGCCAGCCATGATGGCGGTAAGCAGGCGCTGGAAAC
AGTACAGCGCCTGCTGCCTGTACTGTGCCAGGATCATGGACTGACCCCAGACCA
