>Addgene plasmid #49957 | JA1238 | addgene partial sequence | sequence record 76966 | hTET1-F 5'-ACCCTACCGACAGAAGATGC-3'
TTGATCCAGAGACTTGTGGAGCTTCATTCTCTTTTGGCTGTTCATGGAGTATGTACTTTAATGGCTGTAA
GTTTGGTAGAAGCCCAAGCCCCAGAAGATTTAGAATTGATCCAAGCTCTCCCTTACATGAAAAAAACCTT
GAAGATAACTTACAGAGTTTGGCTACACGATTAGCTCCAATTTATAAGCAGTATGCTCCAGTAGCTTACC
AAAATCAGGTGGAATATGAAAATGTTGCCCGAGAATGTCGGCTTGGCAGCAAGGAAGGTCGACCCTTCTC
TGGGGTCACTGCTTGCCTGGACTTCTGTGCTCATCCCCACAGGGACATTCACAACATGAATAATGGAAGC
ACTGTGGTTTGTACCTTAACTCGAGAAGATAACCGCTCTTTGGGTGTTATTCCTCAAGATGAGCAGCTCC
ATGTGCTACCTCTTTATAAGCTTTCAGACACAGATGAGTTTGGCTCCAAGGAAGGAATGGAAGCCAAGAT
CAAATCTGGGGCCATCGAGGTCCTGGCACCCCGCCGCAAAAAAAGAACGTGTTTCACTCAGCCTGTTCCC
CGTTCTGGAAAGAAGAGGGCTGCGATGATGACAGAGGTTCTTGCACATAAGATAAGGGCAGTGGAAAAGA
AACCTATTCCCCGAATCAAGCGGAAGAATAACTCAACAACAACAAACAACAGTAAGCCTTCGTCACTGCC
AACCTTAGGGAGTAACACTGAGACCGTGCAACCTGAAGTAAAAAGTGAAACCGAACCCCATTTTATCTTA
AAAAGTTCAGACAACACTAA
